>Addgene plasmid #48625 | pCAG-T3-hCAS-pA | addgene full sequence | sequence record 116741 | Addgene NGS Result
CAGCGGATCCAGACATGATAAGATACATTGATGAGTTTGGACAAACCACAACTAGAATGCAGTGAAAAAA
ATGCTTTATTTGTGAAATTTGTGATGCTATTGCTTTATTTGTAACCATTATAAGCTGCAATAAACAAGTT
AGCTTTTTGCAAAAGCCTAGGCCTCCAAAAAAGCCTCCTCACTACTTCTGGAATAGCTCAGAGGCCGAGG
CGGCCTCGGCCTCTGCATAAATAAAAAAAATTAGTCAGCCATGGGGCGGAGAATGGGCGGAACTGGGCGG
AGTTAGGGGCGGGATGGGCGGAGTTAGGGGCGGGACTATGGTTGCTGACTAATTGAGATGCGGATCCGCT
GGCACGACAGGTTTCCCGACTGGAAAGCGGGCAGTGAGCGCAACGCAATTAATGTGAGTTAGCTCACTCA
TTAGGCACCCCAGGCTTTACACTTTATGCTTCCGGCTCGTATGTTGTGTGGAATTGTGAGCGGATAACAA
TTTCACACAGGAAACAGCTATGACCATGATTACGCCAAGCTTGGGCTGCAGGTCGAGGGATCTCCATAAG
AGAAGAGGGACAGCTATGACTGGGAGTAGTCAGGAGAGGAGGAAAAATCTGGCTAGTAAAACATGTAAGG
AAAATTTTAGGGATGTTAAAGAAAAAAATAACACAAAACAAAATATAAAAAAAATCTAACCTCAAGTCAA
GGCTTTTCTATGGAATAAGGAATGGACAGCAGGGGGCTGTTTCATATACTGATGACCTCTTTATAGCCAA
CCTTTGTTCATGGCAGCCAGCATATGGGCATATGTTGCCAAACTCTAAACCAAATACTCATTCTGATGTT
TTAAATGATTTGCCCTCCCATATGTCCTTCCGAGTGAGAGACACAAAAAATTCCAACACACTATTGCAAT
GAAAATAAATTTCCTTTATTAGCCAGAAGTCAGATGCTCAAGGGGCTTCATGATGTCCCCATAATTTTTG
GCAGAGGGAAAAAGATCTCAGTGGTATTTGTGAGCCAGGGCATTGGCCACACCAGCCACCACCTTCTGAT
AGGCAGCCTGCACCTGAGGAGTGAATTCCGTACACTTGCATGCTACCTCGAGTTTTTTTTTTTTTTTTTT
TTTTTTTTTTTTTTTTTTTTTTTTTTTTTTTTTTTTTTTTTTTTTTTTTTTTTTTTTTTTTTTTTTTTTT
TTTTTTTCTTTTCCAAACTTTTATTTGTGCACATTCAATTTAAAAAGATAACGTTTACAGGTTCTTTGGT
GCCCATAGGTACCATCGATTCACACCTTCCTCTTCTTCTTGGGGTCAGCCCTGCTGTCTCCACCGAGCTG
AGAGAGGTCGATTCTTGTTTCATAGAGCCCCGTAATTGACTGATGAATCAGTGTGGCGTCCAGGACCTCC
TTTGTAGAGGTGTACCGCTTTCTGTCTATGGTGGTGTCGAAGTACTTGAAGGCTGCAGGCGCGCCCAAGT
TGGTCAGAGTAAACAAGTGGATAATGTTTTCTGCCTGCTCCCTGATGGGCTTATCCCTGTGCTTATTGTA
AGCAGAAAGCACCTTATCGAGGTTAGCGTCGGCGAGGATCACTCTTTTGGAGAATTCGCTTATTTGCTCG
ATGATCTCATCAAGGTAGTGTTTGTGTTGTTCCACGAACAGCTGCTTCTGCTCATTATCTTCGGGAGACC
CTTTGAGCTTTTCATAGTGGCTGGCCAGATACAAGAAATTAACGTATTTAGAGGGCAGTGCCAGCTCGTT
ACCTTTCTGCAGCTCGCCCGCACTAGCGAGCATTCGTTTCCGGCCGTTTTCAAGCTCAAAGAGAGAGTAC
TTGGGAAGCTTAATGATGAGGTCTTTTTTGACCTCTTTATATCCTTTCGCCTCGAGAAAGTCGATGGGGT
TTTTTTCGAAGCTTGATCGCTCCATGATTGTGATGCCCAGCAGTTCCTTGACGCTTTTGAGTTTTTTAGA
CTTCCCTTTCTCCACTTTGGCCACAACCAGTACACTGTAAGCGACTGTAGGAGAATCGAATCCGCCGTAT
TTCTTGGGGTCCCAATCTTTTTTGCGTGCGATCAGCTTGTCGCTGTTCCTTTTCGGGAGGATACTTTCCT
TGGAGAAGCCTCCGGTCTGTACTTCGGTCTTTTTAACGATGTTCACCTGCGGCATGGACAGGACCTTCCG
GACTGTCGCGAAATCCCTACCCTTGTCCCACACGATTTCTCCTGTTTCTCCGTTTGTTTCGATAAGTGGT
CGCTTCCGAATCTCTCCATTGGCCAGTGTAATCTCGGTCTTGAAAAAATTCATAATATTGCTGTAAAAGA
AGTACTTAGCGGTGGCCTTGCCTATTTCCTGCTCAGACTTTGCGATCATTTTCCTAACATCGTACACTTT
ATAGTCTCCGTAAACAAATTCAGATTCAAGCTTGGGATATTTTTTGATAAGTGCAGTGCCTACCACTGCA
TTCAGGTAGGCATCATGCGCATGGTGGTAATTGTTGATCTCTCTCACCTTATAAAACTGAAAGTCCTTTC
TGAAATCTGAGACCAGCTTAGACTTCAGAGTAATAACTTTCACCTCTCGAATCAGTTTGTCATTTTCATC
GTACTTGGTGTTCATGCGTGAATCGAGAATTTGGGCCACGTGCTTGGTGATCTGGCGTGTCTCAACAAGC
TGCCTTTTGATGAAGCCGGCTTTATCCAACTCAGACAGGCCACCTCGTTCAGCCTTAGTCAGATTATCGA
ACTTCCGTTGTGTGATCAGTTTGGCGTTCAGCAGCTGCCGCCAATAATTTTTCATTTTCTTGACAACTTC
TTCTGAGGGGACGTTATCACTCTTCCCTCTATTTTTATCGGATCTTGTCAACACTTTATTATCAATAGAA
TCATCTTTGAGAAAAGACTGGGGCACGATATGATCCACGTCGTAGTCGGAGAGCCGATTGATGTCCAGTT
CCTGATCCACGTACATGTCCCTGCCGTTCTGCAGGTAGTACAGGTAGAGCTTCTCATTCTGAAGCTGGGT
GTTTTCAACTGGGTGTTCCTTAAGGATTTGGGACCCCAGTTCTTTTATACCCTCTTCAATCCTCTTCATC
CTTTCCCTACTGTTCTTCTGTCCCTTCTGGGTAGTTTGGTTCTCTCGGGCCATCTCGATAACGATATTCT
CGGGCTTATGCCTTCCCATTACTTTGACGAGTTCATCCACGACCTTAACGGTCTGCAGTATTCCCTTTTT
GATAGCTGGGCTACCTGCAAGATTAGCGATGTGCTCGTGAAGACTGTCCCCCTGGCCAGAAACTTGTGCT
TTCTGGATGTCCTCCTTAAAGGTGAGAGAGTCATCATGGATCAACTGCATGAAGTTCCGGTTGGCAAATC
CATCGGACTTAAGAAAATCCAGGATTGTCTTTCCACTCTGCTTGTCTCGGATCCCATTGATCAGTTTTCT
TGACAGCCGCCCCCATCCTGTATATCGGCGCCTCTTGAGCTGTTTCATGACTTTGTCGTCGAAGAGATGA
GCGTAAGTTTTCAAGCGTTCTTCAATCATCTCCCTATCTTCAAACAACGTAAGGGTGAGGACAATGTCCT
CAAGAATGTCCTCGTTCTCCTCATTGTCCAGGAAGTCCTTGTCTTTAATGATTTTCAGGAGATCGTGATA
CGTTCCCAGGGATGCGTTGAAGCGATCCTCCACTCCGCTGATTTCAACAGAGTCGAAACATTCAATCTTT
TTGAAATAGTCTTCTTTGAGCTGTTTCACGGTAACTTTCCGGTTCGTCTTGAAGAGGAGGTCCACGATAG
CTTTCTTCTGCTCTCCAGACAGGAATGCTGGCTTTCTCATCCCTTCTGTGACGTATTTGACCTTGGTGAG
CTCGTTATAAACTGTGAAGTACTCGTACAGCAGAGAGTGTTTAGGAAGCACCTTTTCGTTAGGCAGATTT
TTATCAAAGTTAGTCATCCTTTCGATGAAGGACTGGGCAGAGGCCCCCTTATCCACGACTTCCTCGAAGT
TCCAGGGAGTGATGGTCTCTTCTGATTTGCGAGTCATCCACGCGAATCTGGAATTTCCCCGGGCGAGGGG
GCCTACATAGTAGGGTATCCGAAATGTGAGGATTTTCTCAATCTTTTCCCTGTTATCTTTCAAAAAGGGG
TAGAAATCCTCTTGCCGCCTGAGGATAGCGTGCAGTTCGCCCAGGTGAATCTGGTGGGGGATGCTTCCAT
TGTCGAAAGTGCGCTGTTTGCGCAACAGATCTTCTCTGTTAAGCTTTACCAGCAGCTCCTCGGTGCCGTC
CATTTTTTCCAAGATGGGCTTAATAAATTTGTAAAATTCCTCCTGGCTTGCTCCGCCGTCAATGTATCCG
GCGTAGCCATTTTTAGACTGATCGAAGAAAATTTCCTTGTACTTCTCAGGCAGTTGCTGTCTGACAAGGG
CCTTCAGCAAAGTCAAGTCTTGGTGGTGCTCATCATAGCGCTTGATCATACTAGCGCTCAGCGGAGCTTT
GGTGATCTCCGTGTTCACTCGCAGAATATCACTCAGCAGAATGGCGTCTGACAGGTTCTTTGCCGCCAAA
AAAAGGTCTGCGTACTGGTCGCCGATCTGGGCCAGCAGATTGTCGAGATCATCATCGTAGGTGTCTTTGC
TCAGTTGAAGCTTGGCATCTTCGGCCAGGTCGAAGTTAGATTTAAAGTTGGGGGTCAGCCCGAGTGACAG
GGCGATAAGATTACCAAACAGGCCGTTCTTCTTCTCCCCAGGGAGCTGTGCGATGAGGTTTTCGAGCCGC
CGGGATTTGGACAGCCTAGCGCTCAGGATTGCTTTGGCGTCAACTCCGGATGCGTTGATCGGGTTCTCTT
CGAAAAGCTGATTGTAAGTCTGAACCAGTTGGATAAAGAGTTTGTCGACATCGCTGTTGTCTGGGTTCAG
GTCCCCCTCGATGAGGAAGTGTCCCCGAAATTTGATCATATGCGCCAGCGCGAGATAGATCAACCGCAAG
TCAGCCTTATCAGTACTGTCTACAAGCTTCTTCCTCAGATGATATATGGTTGGGTACTTTTCATGGTACG
CCACCTCGTCCACGATATTGCCAAAGATTGGGTGGCGCTCGTGCTTTTTATCCTCCTCCACCAAAAAGGA
CTCCTCCAGCCTATGGAAGAAAGAGTCATCCACCTTAGCCATCTCATTACTAAAGATCTCCTGCAGGTAG
CAGATCCGATTCTTTCTGCGGGTATATCTGCGCCGTGCTGTTCTTTTGAGCCGCGTGGCTTCGGCCGTCT
CCCCGGAGTCGAACAGGAGGGCGCCAATGAGGTTCTTCTTTATGCTGTGGCGATCGGTATTGCCCAGAAC
TTTGAATTTTTTGCTCGGCACCTTGTACTCGTCCGTAATGACGGCCCAGCCGACGCTGTTTGTGCCGATA
TCGAGCCCAATGGAGTACTTCTTGTCGGCTGCTGGGACTCCGTGGATACCGACCTTCCGCTTCTTCTTTG
GGGCCATGATCTTATCGTCGTCATCCTTGTAATCCATGGTGGATCCGCCCGGGCTAGAGCGGCCGCCACC
GCGGTGGAGCTCCAGCTTTTGTTCCCTTTAGTGAGGGTTAATTTCGAATTCTTTGCCAAAATGATGAGAC
AGCACAATAACCAGCACGTTGCCCAGGAGCTGTAGGAAAAAGAAGAAGGCATGAACATGGTTAGCAGAGG
CTCTAGAGCCGCCGGTCACACGCCAGAAGCCGAACCCCGCCCTGCCCCGTCCCCCCCGAAGGCAGCCGTC
CCCCCGCGGACAGCCCCGAGGCTGGAGAGGGAGAAGGGGACGGCGGCGCGGCGACGCACGAAGGCCCTCC
CCGCCCATTTCCTTCCTGCCGGCGCCGCACCGCTTCGCCCCGCGCCCGCTAGAGGGGGTGCGGCGGCGCC
TCCCAGATTTCGGCTCCGCACAGATTTGGGACAAAGGAAGTCCCTGCGCCCTCTCGCACGATTACCATAA
AAGGCAATGGCTGCGGCTCGCCGCGCCTCGACAGCCGCCGGCGCTCCGGGGGCCGCCGCGCCCCTCCCCC
GAGCCCTCCCCGGCCCGAGGCGGCCCCGCCCCGCCCGGCACCCCCACCTGCCGCCACCCCCCGCCCGGCA
CGGCGAGCCCCGCGCCACGCCCCGTACGGAGCCCCGCACCCGAAGCCGGGCCGTGCTCAGCAACTCGGGG
AGGGGGGTGCAGGGGGGGTTGCAGCCCGACCGACGCGCCCACACCCCCTGCTCACCCCCCCACGCACACA
CCCCGCACGCAGCCTTTGTTCCCCTCGCAGCCCCCCCCGCACCGCGGGGCACCGCCCCCGGCCGCGCTCC
CCTCGCGCACACTGCGGAGCGCACAAAGCCCCGCGCCGCGCCCGCAGCGCTCACAGCCGCCGGGCAGCGC
GGAGCCGCACGCGGCGCTCCCCACGCACACACACACGCACGCACCCCCCGAGCCGCTCCCCCCGCACAAA
GGGCCCTCCCGGAGCCCCTCAAGGCTTTCACGCAGCCACAGAAAAGAAACAAGCCGTCATTAAACCAAGC
GCTAATTACAGCCCGGAGGAGAAGGGCCGTCCCGCCCGCTCACCTGTGGGAGTAACGCGGTCAGTCAGAG
CCGGGGCGGGCGGCGCGAGGCGGCGGCGGAGCGGGGCACGGGGCGAAGGCAGCGCGCAGCGACTCCCGCC
CGCCGCGCGCTTCGCTTTTTATAGGGCCGCCGCCGCCGCCGCCTCGCCATAAAAGGAAACTTTCGGAGCG
CGCCGCTCTGATTGGCTGCCGCCGCACCTCTCCGCCTCGCCCCGCCCCGCCCCTCGCCCCGCCCCCCCCC
CCCCCCCGCCCCCATCGCTGCACAAAATAATTAAAAAATAAATAAATACAAAATTGGGGGTGGGGAGGGG
GGGGAGATGGGGAGAGTGAAGCAGAACGTGGGGCTCACCTCGACCATGGTAATAGCGATGACTAATACGT
AGATGTACTGCCAAGTAGGAAAGTCCCATAAGGTCATGTACTGGGCATAATGCCAGGCGGGCCATTTACC
GTCATTGACGTCAATAGGGGGCGTACTTGGCATATGATACACTTGATGTACTGCCAAGTGGGCAGTTTAC
CGTAAATACTCCACCCATTGACGTCAATGGAAAGTCCCTATTGGCGTTACTATGGGAACATACGTCATTA
TTGACGTCAATGGGCGGGGGTCGTTGGGCGGTCAGCCAGGCGGGCCATTTACCGTAAGTTATGTAACGCG
GAACTCCATATATGGGCTATGAACTAATGACCCCGTAATTGATTACTATTAATAACTAGTCAATAATCAA
TGTCGACCCAGGTGGCACTTTTCGGGGAAATGTGCGCGGAACCCCTATTTGTTTATTTTTCTAAATACAT
TCAAATATGTATCCGCTCATGAGACAATAACCCTGATAAATGCTTCAATAATATTGAAAAAGGAAGAGTA
TGAGTATTCAACATTTCCGTGTCGCCCTTATTCCCTTTTTTGCGGCATTTTGCCTTCCTGTTTTTGCTCA
CCCAGAAACGCTGGTGAAAGTAAAAGATGCTGAAGATCAGTTGGGTGCACGAGTGGGTTACATCGAACTG
GATCTCAACAGCGGTAAGATCCTTGAGAGTTTTCGCCCCGAAGAACGTTTTCCAATGATGAGCACTTTTA
AAGTTCTGCTATGTGGCGCGGTATTATCCCGTATTGACGCCGGGCAAGAGCAACTCGGTCGCCGCATACA
CTATTCTCAGAATGACTTGGTTGAGTACTCACCAGTCACAGAAAAGCATCTTACGGATGGCATGACAGTA
AGAGAATTATGCAGTGCTGCCATAACCATGAGTGATAACACTGCGGCCAACTTACTTCTGACAACGATCG
GAGGACCGAAGGAGCTAACCGCTTTTTTGCACAACATGGGGGATCATGTAACTCGCCTTGATCGTTGGGA
ACCGGAGCTGAATGAAGCCATACCAAACGACGAGCGTGACACCACGATGCCTGTAGCAATGGCAACAACG
TTGCGCAAACTATTAACTGGCGAACTACTTACTCTAGCTTCCCGGCAACAATTAATAGACTGGATGGAGG
CGGATAAAGTTGCAGGACCACTTCTGCGCTCGGCCCTTCCGGCTGGCTGGTTTATTGCTGATAAATCTGG
AGCCGGTGAGCGTGGGTCTCGCGGTATCATTGCAGCACTGGGGCCAGATGGTAAGCCCTCCCGTATCGTA
GTTATCTACACGACGGGGAGTCAGGCAACTATGGATGAACGAAATAGACAGATCGCTGAGATAGGTGCCT
CACTGATTAAGCATTGGTAACTGTCAGACCAAGTTTACTCATATATACTTTAGATTGATTTAAAACTTCA
TTTTTAATTTAAAAGGATCTAGGTGAAGATCCTTTTTGATAATCTCATGACCAAAATCCCTTAACGTGAG
TTTTCGTTCCACTGAGCGTCAGACCCCGTAGAAAAGATCAAAGGATCTTCTTGAGATCCTTTTTTTCTGC
GCGTAATCTGCTGCTTGCAAACAAAAAAACCACCGCTACCAGCGGTGGTTTGTTTGCCGGATCAAGAGCT
ACCAACTCTTTTTCCGAAGGTAACTGGCTTCAGCAGAGCGCAGATACCAAATACTGTTCTTCTAGTGTAG
CCGTAGTTAGGCCACCACTTCAAGAACTCTGTAGCACCGCCTACATACCTCGCTCTGCTAATCCTGTTAC
CAGTGGCTGCTGCCAGTGGCGATAAGTCGTGTCTTACCGGGTTGGACTCAAGACGATAGTTACCGGATAA
GGCGCAGCGGTCGGGCTGAACGGGGGGTTCGTGCACACAGCCCAGCTTGGAGCGAACGACCTACACCGAA
CTGAGATACCTACAGCGTGAGCTATGAGAAAGCGCCACGCTTCCCGAAGGGAGAAAGGCGGACAGGTATC
CGGTAAGCGGCAGGGTCGGAACAGGAGAGCGCACGAGGGAGCTTCCAGGGGGAAACGCCTGGTATCTTTA
TAGTCCTGTCGGGTTTCGCCACCTCTGACTTGAGCGTCGATTTTTGTGATGCTCGTCAGGGGGGCGGAGC
CTATGGAAAAACGCCAGCAACGCGGCCTTTTTACGGTTCCTGGCCTTTTGCTGGCCTTTTGCTCACATGT
TCTTTCCTGCGTTATCCCCTGATTCTGTGGATAACCGTATTACCGCCTTTGAGTGAGCTGATACCGCTCG
CCGCAGCCGAACGACCGAGCGCAGCGAGTCAGTGAGCGAGGAAGCGGAAGAGCGCCCAATACGCAAACCG
CCTCTCCCCGCGCGTTGGCCGATTCATTAATG
Features (pLannotate 1.2.2; 21 found; start..end, strand, type, name):
      6..140     -  polyA_signal   SV40 poly(A) signal: SV40 polyadenylation signal
    160..295     -  rep_origin     SV40 ori: SV40 origin of replication
    319..341     -  promoter       SV40 promoter (fragment): SV40 enhancer and early promoter
    348..387     +  CDS            lacI (fragment): lac repressor; lacI; The lac repressor binds to the lac operator to inhibit transcription in E. coli. This inhibition can be relieved by adding lactose or isopropyl-β-D-thiogalactopyranoside (IPTG).
    400..421     +  protein_bind   CAP binding site: CAP binding activates transcription in the presence of cAMP. E. coli catabolite activator protein
    436..466     +  promoter       lac promoter: promoter for the E. coli lac operon
    474..490     +  protein_bind   lac operator: The lac repressor binds to the lac operator to inhibit transcription in E. coli. This inhibition can be relieved by adding lactose or isopropyl-β-D-thiogalactopyranoside (IPTG). lac repressor encoded by lacI
    875..930     -  polyA_signal   β-globin poly(A) signal: rabbit β-globin polyadenylation signal (Gil and Proudfoot, 1987)
   1001..1078    -  CDS            HBB (fragment): HBB_PONPY - Experimental evidence at transcript level: Swiss-Prot protein existence level 2. Involved in oxygen transport from the lung to the various peripheral tissues. From Pongo pygmaeus (Bornean orangutan).
   1192..1213    -  promoter       TEF1 promoter (fragment): S. cerevisiae TEF1; promoter for EF-1α
   1316..5416    -  CDS            Cas9: Cas9 (Csn1) endonuclease from the Streptococcus pyogenes Type II CRISPR/Cas system generates RNA-guided double strand breaks in DNA
   5468..5494    -  CDS            3xFLAG (fragment): three tandem FLAG® epitope tags
   5514..5542    -  misc_feature   MCS (fragment): pBluescript multiple cloning site
   5555..5573    -  promoter       T3 promoter: promoter for bacteriophage T3 RNA polymerase
   5630..6646    -  intron         chimeric intron: chimera between introns from chicken β-actin and rabbit β-globin
   6647..6903    -  promoter       chicken β-actin promoter: contains a 21-bp deletion relative to the standard chicken β-actin promoter
   6905..7284    -  enhancer       CMV enhancer: human cytomegalovirus immediate early enhancer
   7315..7419    +  promoter       AmpR promoter: bla
   7420..8280    +  CDS            AmpR: β-lactamase; bla; confers resistance to ampicillin, carbenicillin, and related antibiotics
   8451..9039    +  rep_origin     ori: high-copy-number ColE1/pMB1/pBR322/pUC origin of replication
   9222..4       +  CDS            lacI (fragment) (across the origin): lac repressor; lacI; The lac repressor binds to the lac operator to inhibit transcription in E. coli. This inhibition can be relieved by adding lactose or isopropyl-β-D-thiogalactopyranoside (IPTG).
