[The description below was written by a language model from this plasmid's Addgene catalogue record and pLannotate feature annotations shown in this document.]
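Description:
pCAG-T3-hCAS-pA is a dual-purpose Cas9 vector built on the pCAGGS mammalian expression backbone, about 9.3 kb in size. It is propagated in E. coli through a high-copy ColE1/pUC-type origin and selected with ampicillin via the β-lactamase gene. The backbone also carries an SV40 origin and SV40 polyadenylation signal, along with remnants of lac regulatory sequences. The payload is a human codon-optimized Streptococcus pyogenes Cas9, amplified from an earlier hCas9 plasmid. It has an N-terminal FLAG tag and SV40 nuclear localization signals added at both termini to direct the nuclease to the nucleus.

The cassette can be expressed in two ways. The CAG promoter (CMV enhancer, chicken β-actin promoter and chimeric intron) lies upstream, with the rabbit β-globin polyadenylation signal of pCAGGS downstream. This lets the plasmid be transfected directly as a Cas9 expression vector in mammalian cells. Between the CAG intron and the coding sequence sits a bacteriophage T3 promoter, and after the coding sequence the depositor describes a Tbpl1 3′UTR ending in a templated 95-nucleotide polyA tail. This 3′UTR and tail are not annotated in the feature table. The whole T3-to-polyA unit was inserted at the EcoRI site of pCAGGS. After linearization, T3 RNA polymerase can therefore produce capped Cas9 mRNA that already carries a polyA tail, so it can be microinjected into embryos or oocytes without separate polyadenylation. The construct was used with guide RNAs to generate genome-modified mice by embryo injection. The short TEF1 promoter, HBB and lacI fragment annotations are probably incidental sequence matches rather than functional elements.
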