Addgene plasmid #48625: pCAG-T3-hCAS-pA
Purpose: Expresses CAS9 nuclease in mammalian cells. Used to modify genome of mouse embroys
Depositing lab: Wataru Fujii & Kunihiko Naito. Depositing organization: The University of Tokyo. Publication: Efficient generation of large-scale genome-modified mice using gRNA and CAS9 endonuclease. Fujii W, Kawasaki K, Sugiura K, Naito K. Nucleic Acids Res. 2013 Aug 30. 10.1093/nar/gkt772 PubMed 23997119.
Backbone
  Vector backbone: pCAGGS
  Total vector size (bp): 9293
  Vector type: Mammalian Expression, CRISPR
Growth in bacteria
  Bacterial resistance: Ampicillin, 100 μg/mL
  Growth temperature: 37°C
  Growth strain: DH5alpha
  Copy number: Unknown
Gene/Insert
  Gene/Insert name: Codon optimized Cas9 (alt names: hCAS9; T3-FLAG-NLS-CAS9-NLS-polyA)
  Species: Synthetic
  Insert size (bp): 4218
  Promoter: CAG promoter
  Tag / fusion protein: FLAG (N terminal on insert); NLS (N terminal on insert); NLS (C terminal on insert); polyA (C terminal on insert)
  Cloning method: Restriction Enzyme; 5′ cloning site EcoRI (not destroyed); 3′ cloning site EcoRI (not destroyed)
  Sequencing primers: 5′ CGTCCCCTTCTCCCTCTC; 3′ ATTTTTGGCAGAGGGAAAAAG
Resource information
  A portion of this plasmid was derived from a plasmid made by: The human codon-optimized hCas9 insert in this vector was amplified from plasmid hCas9 (George Church; Addgene #41815).
Terms and licenses: Academic/Nonprofit Terms; Industry Terms: Not Available to Industry
Depositor comments: SV40 nuclear localization signals (NLS) were added to the N- and C-terminus of Cas9 by PCR using NLS-coding primers. The NLS flanked Cas9 was inserted into the BglII-Acc65I site of ZFN-platform vector to add a T3 promoter, FLAG-tag and the Tbpl1 3′UTR containing a 95 bp polyA tail. The sequence from the T3 promoter to the polyA tail was cloned by PCR and inserted into the EcoRI site of the pCAGGS vector. For the in vitro synthesis of CAS9 mRNAs, the vector was linearized by SphI and in-vitro transcribed using T3-RNA-polymerase (Promega) in the presence of m7G(5′)ppp(5′)G to synthesize capped RNA. The Tbpl1 3′UTR 95 nucleotide polyA tail at the 3' end of the insert allows in vitro transcribed mRNA from this plasmid to be used directly for microinjection into animal embryos or oocytes without additional polyadenylation treatment. The CAG promoter in this plasmid also allows it to be used as a CAS9-expression vector.
How to cite: pCAG-T3-hCAS-pA was a gift from Wataru Fujii & Kunihiko Naito (Addgene plasmid # 48625 ; http://n2t.net/addgene:48625 ; RRID:Addgene_48625)
