>Addgene plasmid #48625 | pCAG-T3-hCAS-pA | depositor partial sequence | sequence record 70367 | from T3 promoter to SphI site for linearization
AATTAACCCTCACTAAAGGGAACAAAAGCTGGAGCTCCACCGCGGTGGCGGCCGCTCTAGCCCGGGCGGA
TCCACCATGGATTACAAGGATGACGACGATAAGATCATGGCCCCAAAGAAGAAGCGGAAGGTCGGTATCC
ACGGAGTCCCAGCAGCCGACAAGAAGTACTCCATTGGGCTCGATATCGGCACAAACAGCGTCGGCTGGGC
CGTCATTACGGACGAGTACAAGGTGCCGAGCAAAAAATTCAAAGTTCTGGGCAATACCGATCGCCACAGC
ATAAAGAAGAACCTCATTGGCGCCCTCCTGTTCGACTCCGGGGAGACGGCCGAAGCCACGCGGCTCAAAA
GAACAGCACGGCGCAGATATACCCGCAGAAAGAATCGGATCTGCTACCTGCAGGAGATCTTTAGTAATGA
GATGGCTAAGGTGGATGACTCTTTCTTCCATAGGCTGGAGGAGTCCTTTTTGGTGGAGGAGGATAAAAAG
CACGAGCGCCACCCAATCTTTGGCAATATCGTGGACGAGGTGGCGTACCATGAAAAGTACCCAACCATAT
ATCATCTGAGGAAGAAGCTTGTAGACAGTACTGATAAGGCTGACTTGCGGTTGATCTATCTCGCGCTGGC
GCATATGATCAAATTTCGGGGACACTTCCTCATCGAGGGGGACCTGAACCCAGACAACAGCGATGTCGAC
AAACTCTTTATCCAACTGGTTCAGACTTACAATCAGCTTTTCGAAGAGAACCCGATCAACGCATCCGGAG
TTGACGCCAAAGCAATCCTGAGCGCTAGGCTGTCCAAATCCCGGCGGCTCGAAAACCTCATCGCACAGCT
CCCTGGGGAGAAGAAGAACGGCCTGTTTGGTAATCTTATCGCCCTGTCACTCGGGCTGACCCCCAACTTT
AAATCTAACTTCGACCTGGCCGAAGATGCCAAGCTTCAACTGAGCAAAGACACCTACGATGATGATCTCG
ACAATCTGCTGGCCCAGATCGGCGACCAGTACGCAGACCTTTTTTTGGCGGCAAAGAACCTGTCAGACGC
CATTCTGCTGAGTGATATTCTGCGAGTGAACACGGAGATCACCAAAGCTCCGCTGAGCGCTAGTATGATC
AAGCGCTATGATGAGCACCACCAAGACTTGACTTTGCTGAAGGCCCTTGTCAGACAGCAACTGCCTGAGA
AGTACAAGGAAATTTTCTTCGATCAGTCTAAAAATGGCTACGCCGGATACATTGACGGCGGAGCAAGCCA
GGAGGAATTTTACAAATTTATTAAGCCCATCTTGGAAAAAATGGACGGCACCGAGGAGCTGCTGGTAAAG
CTTAACAGAGAAGATCTGTTGCGCAAACAGCGCACTTTCGACAATGGAAGCATCCCCCACCAGATTCACC
TGGGCGAACTGCACGCTATCCTCAGGCGGCAAGAGGATTTCTACCCCTTTTTGAAAGATAACAGGGAAAA
GATTGAGAAAATCCTCACATTTCGGATACCCTACTATGTAGGCCCCCTCGCCCGGGGAAATTCCAGATTC
GCGTGGATGACTCGCAAATCAGAAGAGACCATCACTCCCTGGAACTTCGAGGAAGTCGTGGATAAGGGGG
CCTCTGCCCAGTCCTTCATCGAAAGGATGACTAACTTTGATAAAAATCTGCCTAACGAAAAGGTGCTTCC
TAAACACTCTCTGCTGTACGAGTACTTCACAGTTTATAACGAGCTCACCAAGGTCAAATACGTCACAGAA
GGGATGAGAAAGCCAGCATTCCTGTCTGGAGAGCAGAAGAAAGCTATCGTGGACCTCCTCTTCAAGACGA
ACCGGAAAGTTACCGTGAAACAGCTCAAAGAAGACTATTTCAAAAAGATTGAATGTTTCGACTCTGTTGA
AATCAGCGGAGTGGAGGATCGCTTCAACGCATCCCTGGGAACGTATCACGATCTCCTGAAAATCATTAAA
GACAAGGACTTCCTGGACAATGAGGAGAACGAGGACATTCTTGAGGACATTGTCCTCACCCTTACGTTGT
TTGAAGATAGGGAGATGATTGAAGAACGCTTGAAAACTTACGCTCATCTCTTCGACGACAAAGTCATGAA
ACAGCTCAAGAGGCGCCGATATACAGGATGGGGGCGGCTGTCAAGAAAACTGATCAATGGGATCCGAGAC
AAGCAGAGTGGAAAGACAATCCTGGATTTTCTTAAGTCCGATGGATTTGCCAACCGGAACTTCATGCAGT
TGATCCATGATGACTCTCTCACCTTTAAGGAGGACATCCAGAAAGCACAAGTTTCTGGCCAGGGGGACAG
TCTTCACGAGCACATCGCTAATCTTGCAGGTAGCCCAGCTATCAAAAAGGGAATACTGCAGACCGTTAAG
GTCGTGGATGAACTCGTCAAAGTAATGGGAAGGCATAAGCCCGAGAATATCGTTATCGAGATGGCCCGAG
AGAACCAAACTACCCAGAAGGGACAGAAGAACAGTAGGGAAAGGATGAAGAGGATTGAAGAGGGTATAAA
AGAACTGGGGTCCCAAATCCTTAAGGAACACCCAGTTGAAAACACCCAGCTTCAGAATGAGAAGCTCTAC
CTGTACTACCTGCAGAACGGCAGGGACATGTACGTGGATCAGGAACTGGACATCAATCGGCTCTCCGACT
ACGACGTGGATCATATCGTGCCCCAGTCTTTTCTCAAAGATGATTCTATTGATAATAAAGTGTTGACAAG
ATCCGATAAAAATAGAGGGAAGAGTGATAACGTCCCCTCAGAAGAAGTTGTCAAGAAAATGAAAAATTAT
TGGCGGCAGCTGCTGAACGCCAAACTGATCACACAACGGAAGTTCGATAATCTGACTAAGGCTGAACGAG
GTGGCCTGTCTGAGTTGGATAAAGCCGGCTTCATCAAAAGGCAGCTTGTTGAGACACGCCAGATCACCAA
GCACGTGGCCCAAATTCTCGATTCACGCATGAACACCAAGTACGATGAAAATGACAAACTGATTCGAGAG
GTGAAAGTTATTACTCTGAAGTCTAAGCTGGTCTCAGATTTCAGAAAGGACTTTCAGTTTTATAAGGTGA
GAGAGATCAACAATTACCACCATGCGCATGATGCCTACCTGAATGCAGTGGTAGGCACTGCACTTATCAA
AAAATATCCCAAGCTTGAATCTGAATTTGTTTACGGAGACTATAAAGTGTACGATGTTAGGAAAATGATC
GCAAAGTCTGAGCAGGAAATAGGCAAGGCCACCGCTAAGTACTTCTTTTACAGCAATATTATGAATTTTT
TCAAGACCGAGATTACACTGGCCAATGGAGAGATTCGGAAGCGACCACTTATCGAAACAAACGGAGAAAC
AGGAGAAATCGTGTGGGACAAGGGTAGGGATTTCGCGACAGTCCGGAAGGTCCTGTCCATGCCGCAGGTG
AACATCGTTAAAAAGACCGAAGTACAGACCGGAGGCTTCTCCAAGGAAAGTATCCTCCCGAAAAGGAACA
GCGACAAGCTGATCGCACGCAAAAAAGATTGGGACCCCAAGAAATACGGCGGATTCGATTCTCCTACAGT
CGCTTACAGTGTACTGGTTGTGGCCAAAGTGGAGAAAGGGAAGTCTAAAAAACTCAAAAGCGTCAAGGAA
CTGCTGGGCATCACAATCATGGAGCGATCAAGCTTCGAAAAAAACCCCATCGACTTTCTCGAGGCGAAAG
GATATAAAGAGGTCAAAAAAGACCTCATCATTAAGCTTCCCAAGTACTCTCTCTTTGAGCTTGAAAACGG
CCGGAAACGAATGCTCGCTAGTGCGGGCGAGCTGCAGAAAGGTAACGAGCTGGCACTGCCCTCTAAATAC
GTTAATTTCTTGTATCTGGCCAGCCACTATGAAAAGCTCAAAGGGTCTCCCGAAGATAATGAGCAGAAGC
AGCTGTTCGTGGAACAACACAAACACTACCTTGATGAGATCATCGAGCAAATAAGCGAATTCTCCAAAAG
AGTGATCCTCGCCGACGCTAACCTCGATAAGGTGCTTTCTGCTTACAATAAGCACAGGGATAAGCCCATC
AGGGAGCAGGCAGAAAACATTATCCACTTGTTTACTCTGACCAACTTGGGCGCGCCTGCAGCCTTCAAGT
ACTTCGACACCACCATAGACAGAAAGCGGTACACCTCTACAAAGGAGGTCCTGGACGCCACACTGATTCA
TCAGTCAATTACGGGGCTCTATGAAACAAGAATCGACCTCTCTCAGCTCGGTGGAGACAGCAGGGCTGAC
CCCAAGAAGAAGAGGAAGGTGTGAATCGATGGTACCTATGGGCACCAAAGAACCTGTAAACGTTATCTTT
TTAAATTGAATGTGCACAAATAAAAGTTTGGAAAAGAAAAAAAAAAAAAAAAAAAAAAAAAAAAAAAAAA
AAAAAAAAAAAAAAAAAAAAAAAAAAAAAAAAAAAAAAAAAAAAAAAAAAAAAAAAAAACCCTCGAGGTA
GCATGC
