>Addgene plasmid #48625 | pCAG-T3-hCAS-pA | addgene partial sequence | sequence record 72986 | T3 5'-GCAATTAACCCTCACTAAAGG-3'
TGGCCCCAAAGAAGAAGCGGAAGGTCGGTATCCACGGAGTCCCAGCAGCCGACAAGAAGTACTCCATTGG
GCTCGATATCGGCACAAACAGCGTCGGCTGGGCCGTCATTACGGACGAGTACAAGGTGCCGAGCAAAAAA
TTCAAAGTTCTGGGCAATACCGATCGCCACAGCATAAAGAAGAACCTCATTGGCGCCCTCCTGTTCGACT
CCGGGGAGACGGCCGAAGCCACGCGGCTCAAAAGAACAGCACGGCGCAGATATACCCGCAGAAAGAATCG
GATCTGCTACCTGCAGGAGATCTTTAGTAATGAGATGGCTAAGGTGGATGACTCTTTCTTCCATAGGCTG
GAGGAGTCCTTTTTGGTGGAGGAGGATAAAAAGCACGAGCGCCACCCAATCTTTGGCAATATCGTGGACG
AGGTGGCGTACCATGAAAAGTACCCAACCATATATCATCTGAGGAAGAAGCTTGTAGACAGTACTGATAA
GGCTGACTTGCGGTTGATCTATCTCGCGCTGGCGCATATGATCAAATTTCGGGGACACTTCCTCATCGAG
GGGGACCTGAACCCAGACAACAGCGATGTCGACAAACTCTTTATCCAACTGGTTCAGACTTACAATCAGC
TTTTCGAAGAGAACCCGATCAACGCATCCGGAGTTGACGCCAAAGCAATCCTGAGCGCTAGGCTGTCCAA
ATCCCGGCGGCTCGAAAACCTCATCGCACAGCTCCCTGGGGAGAA
