>Addgene plasmid #48625 | pCAG-T3-hCAS-pA | addgene partial sequence | sequence record 75565 | rb_glob_PA_term-R 5'-CCCATATGTCCTTCCGAGTG-3'
AAATAAATTTCCTTTATTAGCCAGAAGTCAGATGCTCAAGGGGCTTCATGATGTCCCCATAATTTTTGGC
AGAGGGAAAAAGATCTCAGTGGTATTTGTGAGCCAGGGCATTGGCCACACCAGCCACCACCTTCTGATAG
GCAGCCTGCACCTGAGGAGTGAATTCCGTACACTTGCATGCTACCTCGAGTTTTTTTTTTTTTTTTTTTT
TTTTTTTTTTTTTTTTTTTTTTTTTTTTTTTTTTTTTTTTTTTTTTTTTTTTTTTTTTTTTTTTTTTTTT
