>Addgene plasmid #48625 | pCAG-T3-hCAS-pA | addgene partial sequence | sequence record 75567 | pCAGGS5 5'-ggttcggcttctggcgtgtgacc-3'
TGCCTTCTTCTTTTTCCTACAGCTCCTGGGCAACGTGCTGGTTATTGTGCTGTCTCATCATTTTGGCAAA
GAATTCGAAATTAACCCTCACTAAAGGGAACAAAAGCTGGAGCTCCACCGCGGTGGCGGCCGCTCTAGCC
CGGGCGGATCCACCATGGATTACAAGGATGACGACGATAAGATCATGGCCCCAAAGAAGAAGCGGAAGGT
CGGTATCCACGGAGTCCCAGCAGCCGACAAGAAGTACTCCATTGGGCTCGATATCGGCACAAACAGCGTC
GGCTGGGCCGTCATTACGGACGAGTACAAGGTGCCGAGCAAAAAATTCAAAGTTCTGGGCAATACCGATC
GCCACAGCATAAAGAAGAACCTCATTGGCGCCCTCCTGTTCGACTCCGGGGAGACGGCCGAAGCCACGCG
GCTCAAAAGAACAGCACGGCGCAGATATACCCGCAGAAAGAATCGGATCTGCTACCTGCAGGAGATCTTT
AGTAATGAGATGGCTAAGGTGGATGACTCTTTCTTCCATAGGCTGGAGGAGTCCTTTTTGGTGGAGGAGG
ATAAAAAGCACGAGCGCCACCCAATCTTTGGCAATATCGTGGACGAGGTGGCGTACCATGAAAAGTACCC
AACCATATATCATCTGAGGAAGAAGCTTGTA
