>Addgene plasmid #48625 | pCAG-T3-hCAS-pA | addgene partial sequence | sequence record 117079 | hdCas9-R2 5'-CCGGCTTTATCCAACTCAGAC-3'
ATCGAACTTCCGTTGTGTGATCAGTTTGGCGTTCAGCAGCTGCCGCCAATAATTTTTCATTTTCTTGACA
ACTTCTTCTGAGGGGACGTTATCACTCTTCCCTCTATTTTTATCGGATCTTGTCAACACTTTATTATCAA
TAGAATCATCTTTGAGAAAAGACTGGGGCACGATATGATCCACGTCGTAGTCGGAGAGCCGATTGATGTC
CAGTTCCTGATCCACGTACATGTCCCTGCCGTTCTGCAGGTAGTACAGGTAGAGCTTCTCATTCTGAAGC
TGGGTGTTTTCAACTGGGTGTTCCTTAAGGATTTGGGACCCCAGTTCTTTTATACCCTCTTCAATCCTCT
TCATCCTTTCCCTACTGTTCTTCTGTCCCTTCTGGGTAGTTTGGTTCTCTCGGGCCATCTCGATAACGAT
ATTCTCGGGCTTATGCCTTCCCATTACTTTGACGAGTTCATCCACGACCTTAACGGTCTGCAGTATTCCC
TTTTTGATAGCTGGGCTACCTGCAAGATTAGCGATGTGCTCGTGAAGACTGTCCCCCTGGCCAGAAACTT
GTGCTTTCTGGATGTCCTCCTTAAAGGTGAGAGAGTCATCATGGATCAACTGCATGAAGTTCCGGTTGGC
AAATCCATCGGACTTAAGAAAATCCAGGATTGTCTTTCCACTCTGCTTGTCTCGGATCCCATTGATCAGT
TTTCTTGACAGCCGCCCCCATCCTGTATATCGGCGCCTCTTGAGCTGTTTCATGACTTTGTCGTCGAAGA
GATGAGCGTAAGTTT
