>Addgene plasmid #48625 | pCAG-T3-hCAS-pA | addgene partial sequence | sequence record 117085 | pCAG-F 5'-GCAACGTGCTGGTTATTGTG-3'
GCTGGAGCTCCACCGCGGTGGCGGCCGCTCTAGCCCGGGCGGATCCACCATGGATTACAAGGATGACGAC
GATAAGATCATGGCCCCAAAGAAGAAGCGGAAGGTCGGTATCCACGGAGTCCCAGCAGCCGACAAGAAGT
ACTCCATTGGGCTCGATATCGGCACAAACAGCGTCGGCTGGGCCGTCATTACGGACGAGTACAAGGTGCC
GAGCAAAAAATTCAAAGTTCTGGGCAATACCGATCGCCACAGCATAAAGAAGAACCTCATTGGCGCCCTC
CTGTTCGACTCCGGGGAGACGGCCGAAGCCACGCGGCTCAAAAGAACAGCACGGCGCAGATATACCCGCA
